Addgene plasmid #192233: RPS4X sgRNA-3 lentiCRISPR v2-Blast plasmid
Purpose: lentiviral vector expressing sgRNA-3 targeting eIF3 binding site of RPS4X 5'UTR
Depositing lab: Dieter Wolf. Depositing organization: Xiamen University. Publication: eIF3 mRNA selectivity profiling reveals eIF3k as a cancer-relevant regulator of ribosome content. Duan H, Zhang S, Zarai Y, Ollinger R, Wu Y, Sun L, Hu C, He Y, Tian G, Rad R, Kong X, Cheng Y, Tuller T, Wolf DA. EMBO J. 2023 Jun 15;42(12):e112362. doi: 10.15252/embj.2022112362. Epub 2023 May 8. PubMed 37155573.
Backbone
  Vector backbone: lentiCRISPR v2-Blast(Plasmid #83480)
  Vector type: Lentiviral, CRISPR
  Selectable markers: Blasticidin
Growth in bacteria
  Bacterial resistance: Ampicillin, 100 μg/mL
  Growth temperature: 30°C
  Growth strain: NEB Stable
  Copy number: High Copy
Gene/Insert
  Gene/Insert name: sgRNA-3 targeting eIF3 binding site of RPS4X 5'UTR
  gRNA/shRNA sequence: TACGCGCACCGGAAGACGG
  Species: H. sapiens (human)
  Insert size (bp): 20
  Entrez Gene: RPS4X (a.k.a. CCG2, DXS306, RPS4, S4, SCAR, SCR10, eS4)
  Cloning method: Restriction Enzyme; 5′ cloning site BsmBI (unknown if destroyed); 3′ cloning site BsmBI (unknown if destroyed)
  Sequencing primers: 5′ hU6-F_GAGGGCCTATTTCCCATGATT
Terms and licenses: Academic/Nonprofit Terms; Industry Terms: Not Available to Industry
Depositor comments: Please visit https://www.biorxiv.org/content/10.1101/2022.08.28.505560v2 for bioRxiv preprint.
How to cite: RPS4X sgRNA-3 lentiCRISPR v2-Blast plasmid was a gift from Dieter Wolf (Addgene plasmid # 192233 ; http://n2t.net/addgene:192233 ; RRID:Addgene_192233)
