[The description below was written by a language model from this plasmid's Addgene catalogue record and pLannotate feature annotations shown in this document.]
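Description:
RPS4X sgRNA-3 lentiCRISPR v2-Blast plasmid is an all-in-one lentiviral CRISPR vector built on the lentiCRISPR v2-Blast backbone. It delivers both Streptococcus pyogenes Cas9 and a single guide RNA into mammalian cells. It is propagated in E. coli from a high-copy ColE1/pUC-type origin under ampicillin selection (AmpR), and an f1 origin is also present. Outside the viral region the backbone carries an SV40/EM7-driven bleomycin/Zeocin resistance cassette, which would not be packaged into virus.

The transfer cassette has a third-generation, self-inactivating layout. A CMV enhancer/promoter fused to a truncated HIV-1 5' LTR drives production of genomic RNA in packaging cells. This is followed by the Ψ packaging signal, a gag fragment, the RRE for Rev-dependent export and the cPPT/CTS, and the cassette ends in a ΔU3 3' LTR with a downstream bGH polyadenylation signal.

Within this unit, a human U6 RNA polymerase III promoter expresses the roughly 20-nt guide, cloned through BsmBI sites, fused to the Cas9 gRNA scaffold. An EF-1α core promoter then drives Cas9, followed by the blasticidin S deaminase gene. The feature table does not annotate the element linking the two coding sequences. A WPRE downstream enhances transcript expression, and blasticidin allows selection of transduced cells.

The guide targets the eIF3 binding site in the 5'UTR of human RPS4X, which encodes ribosomal protein eS4. According to the record, the construct is meant to edit or disrupt this site, in connection with work on eIF3-dependent mRNA selectivity and the regulation of ribosome content.
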