Features (pLannotate 1.2.2; 34 found; start..end, strand, type, name):
    527..1387    -  CDS            AmpR: β-lactamase; bla; confers resistance to ampicillin, carbenicillin, and related antibiotics
   1388..1492    -  promoter       AmpR promoter: bla
   1551..1603    -  misc_feature   bom (fragment): basis of mobility region from pBR322
   1758..2137    +  enhancer       CMV enhancer: human cytomegalovirus immediate early enhancer
   2138..2337    +  promoter       CMV promoter: human cytomegalovirus (CMV) immediate early promoter
   2355..2535    +  LTR            5' LTR (truncated): truncated 5' long terminal repeat (LTR) from HIV-1
   2582..2707    +  misc_feature   HIV-1 Ψ: packaging signal of human immunodeficiency virus type 1
   2691..3054    +  CDS            HIV-1 gag (fragment): gag protein from human immunodeficiency virus 1; gag
   3200..3433    +  misc_feature   RRE: The Rev response element (RRE) of HIV-1 allows for Rev-dependent mRNA export from the nucleus to the cytoplasm.
   3810..3910    +  CDS            Rev (fragment): human immunodeficiency virus 1 (HIV-1) Rev protein; rev; enhances nuclear export of unspliced and incompletely spliced viral mRNAs
   3960..4077    +  misc_feature   cPPT/CTS: central polypurine tract and central termination sequence of HIV-1
   4128..4368    +  promoter       U6 promoter: RNA polymerase III promoter for human U6 snRNA
   4397..4472    +  misc_RNA       gRNA scaffold: guide RNA scaffold for the Streptococcus pyogenes CRISPR/Cas9 system
   4490..4508    +  CDS            small t antigen (fragment): SV40 (simian virus 40) small t antigen
   4534..4745    +  promoter       EF-1α core promoter: core promoter for human elongation factor EF-1α
   4770..8873    +  CDS            Cas9: Cas9 (Csn1) endonuclease from the Streptococcus pyogenes Type II CRISPR/Cas system generates RNA-guided double strand breaks in DNA
   9012..9410    +  CDS            BSD: blasticidin S deaminase; Aspergillus terreus BSD; confers resistance to blasticidin
   9411..9432    +  misc_feature   MCS (fragment): pBluescript multiple cloning site
   9435..10023   +  misc_feature   WPRE: woodchuck hepatitis virus posttranscriptional regulatory element
  10074..10093   +  misc_feature   cPPT/CTS (fragment): central polypurine tract and central termination sequence of HIV-1
  10095..10328   +  LTR            3' LTR (ΔU3): self-inactivating 3' long terminal repeat (LTR) from HIV-1
  10360..10584   +  polyA_signal   bGH poly(A) signal: bovine growth hormone polyadenylation signal
  10588..10609   +  promoter       SV40 promoter (fragment): SV40 enhancer and early promoter
  10630..11058   +  rep_origin     f1 ori (sequence partly withheld): f1 bacteriophage origin of replication; arrow indicates direction of (+) strand synthesis
  11072..11401   +  promoter       SV40 promoter: SV40 enhancer and early promoter
  11449..11496   +  promoter       EM7 promoter: synthetic bacterial promoter&nbsp
  11515..11889   +  CDS            BleoR: antibiotic-binding protein; Sh ble from Streptoalloteichus hindustanus; confers resistance to bleomycin, phleomycin, and Zeocin™
  11899..12024   +  CDS            ble (fragment): BLE_KLEPN - Experimental evidence at protein level: Swiss-Prot protein existence level 1. Binding protein with a strong affinity to the bleomycin family of antibiotics. Binds to CL990; an antimitotic-antibiotic compound. From Klebsiella pneumoniae.
  12019..12140   +  polyA_signal   SV40 poly(A) signal: SV40 polyadenylation signal
  12211..12233   -  protein_bind   lac operator (fragment): The lac repressor binds to the lac operator to inhibit transcription in E. coli. This inhibition can be relieved by adding lactose or isopropyl-β-D-thiogalactopyranoside (IPTG). lac repressor encoded by lacI
  12237..12267   -  promoter       lac promoter: promoter for the E. coli lac operon
  12282..12303   -  protein_bind   CAP binding site: CAP binding activates transcription in the presence of cAMP. E. coli catabolite activator protein
  12316..12408   -  CDS            lacI (fragment): lac repressor; lacI; The lac repressor binds to the lac operator to inhibit transcription in E. coli. This inhibition can be relieved by adding lactose or isopropyl-β-D-thiogalactopyranoside (IPTG).
  12591..356     -  rep_origin     ori (across the origin): high-copy-number ColE1/pMB1/pBR322/pUC origin of replication
>Addgene plasmid #192233 | RPS4X sgRNA-3 lentiCRISPR v2-Blast plasmid | addgene full sequence | sequence record 380259 | Addgene NGS Result
TTCGCTCCAAGCTGGGCTGTGTGCACGAACCCCCCGTTCAGCCCGACCGCTGCGCCTTATCCGGTAACTA
TCGTCTTGAGTCCAACCCGGTAAGACACGACTTATCGCCACTGGCAGCAGCCACTGGTAACAGGATTAGC
AGAGCGAGGTATGTAGGCGGTGCTACAGAGTTCTTGAAGTGGTGGCCTAACTACGGCTACACTAGAAGAA
CAGTATTTGGTATCTGCGCTCTGCTGAAGCCAGTTACCTTCGGAAAAAGAGTTGGTAGCTCTTGATCCGG
CAAACAAACCACCGCTGGTAGCGGTGGTTTTTTTGTTTGCAAGCAGCAGATTACGCGCAGAAAAAAAGGA
TCTCAAGAAGATCCTTTGATCTTTTCTACGGGGTCTGACGCTCAGTGGAACGAAAACTCACGTTAAGGGA
TTTTGGTCATGAGATTATCAAAAAGGATCTTCACCTAGATCCTTTTAAATTAAAAATGAAGTTTTAAATC
AATCTAAAGTATATATGAGTAAACTTGGTCTGACAGTTACCAATGCTTAATCAGTGAGGCACCTATCTCA
GCGATCTGTCTATTTCGTTCATCCATAGTTGCCTGACTCCCCGTCGTGTAGATAACTACGATACGGGAGG
GCTTACCATCTGGCCCCAGTGCTGCAATGATACCGCGAGACCCACGCTCACCGGCTCCAGATTTATCAGC
AATAAACCAGCCAGCCGGAAGGGCCGAGCGCAGAAGTGGTCCTGCAACTTTATCCGCCTCCATCCAGTCT
ATTAATTGTTGCCGGGAAGCTAGAGTAAGTAGTTCGCCAGTTAATAGTTTGCGCAACGTTGTTGCCATTG
CTACAGGCATCGTGGTGTCACGCTCGTCGTTTGGTATGGCTTCATTCAGCTCCGGTTCCCAACGATCAAG
GCGAGTTACATGATCCCCCATGTTGTGCAAAAAAGCGGTTAGCTCCTTCGGTCCTCCGATCGTTGTCAGA
AGTAAGTTGGCCGCAGTGTTATCACTCATGGTTATGGCAGCACTGCATAATTCTCTTACTGTCATGCCAT
CCGTAAGATGCTTTTCTGTGACTGGTGAGTACTCAACCAAGTCATTCTGAGAATAGTGTATGCGGCGACC
GAGTTGCTCTTGCCCGGCGTCAATACGGGATAATACCGCGCCACATAGCAGAACTTTAAAAGTGCTCATC
ATTGGAAAACGTTCTTCGGGGCGAAAACTCTCAAGGATCTTACCGCTGTTGAGATCCAGTTCGATGTAAC
CCACTCGTGCACCCAACTGATCTTCAGCATCTTTTACTTTCACCAGCGTTTCTGGGTGAGCAAAAACAGG
AAGGCAAAATGCCGCAAAAAAGGGAATAAGGGCGACACGGAAATGTTGAATACTCATACTCTTCCTTTTT
CAATATTATTGAAGCATTTATCAGGGTTATTGTCTCATGAGCGGATACATATTTGAATGTATTTAGAAAA
ATAAACAAATAGGGGTTCCGCGCACATTTCCCCGAAAAGTGCCACCTGACGTCGACGGATCGGGAGATCT
CCCGATCCCCTATGGTGCACTCTCAGTACAATCTGCTCTGATGCCGCATAGTTAAGCCAGTATCTGCTCC
CTGCTTGTGTGTTGGAGGTCGCTGAGTAGTGCGCGAGCAAAATTTAAGCTACAACAAGGCAAGGCTTGAC
CGACAATTGCATGAAGAATCTGCTTAGGGTTAGGCGTTTTGCGCTGCTTCGCGATGTACGGGCCAGATAT
ACGCGTTGACATTGATTATTGACTAGTTATTAATAGTAATCAATTACGGGGTCATTAGTTCATAGCCCAT
ATATGGAGTTCCGCGTTACATAACTTACGGTAAATGGCCCGCCTGGCTGACCGCCCAACGACCCCCGCCC
ATTGACGTCAATAATGACGTATGTTCCCATAGTAACGCCAATAGGGACTTTCCATTGACGTCAATGGGTG
GAGTATTTACGGTAAACTGCCCACTTGGCAGTACATCAAGTGTATCATATGCCAAGTACGCCCCCTATTG
ACGTCAATGACGGTAAATGGCCCGCCTGGCATTATGCCCAGTACATGACCTTATGGGACTTTCCTACTTG
GCAGTACATCTACGTATTAGTCATCGCTATTACCATGGTGATGCGGTTTTGGCAGTACATCAATGGGCGT
GGATAGCGGTTTGACTCACGGGGATTTCCAAGTCTCCACCCCATTGACGTCAATGGGAGTTTGTTTTGGC
ACCAAAATCAACGGGACTTTCCAAAATGTCGTAACAACTCCGCCCCATTGACGCAAATGGGCGGTAGGCG
TGTACGGTGGGAGGTCTATATAAGCAGCGCGTTTTGCCTGTACTGGGTCTCTCTGGTTAGACCAGATCTG
AGCCTGGGAGCTCTCTGGCTAACTAGGGAACCCACTGCTTAAGCCTCAATAAAGCTTGCCTTGAGTGCTT
CAAGTAGTGTGTGCCCGTCTGTTGTGTGACTCTGGTAACTAGAGATCCCTCAGACCCTTTTAGTCAGTGT
GGAAAATCTCTAGCAGTGGCGCCCGAACAGGGACTTGAAAGCGAAAGGGAAACCAGAGGAGCTCTCTCGA
CGCAGGACTCGGCTTGCTGAAGCGCGCACGGCAAGAGGCGAGGGGCGGCGACTGGTGAGTACGCCAAAAA
TTTTGACTAGCGGAGGCTAGAAGGAGAGAGATGGGTGCGAGAGCGTCAGTATTAAGCGGGGGAGAATTAG
ATCGCGATGGGAAAAAATTCGGTTAAGGCCAGGGGGAAAGAAAAAATATAAATTAAAACATATAGTATGG
GCAAGCAGGGAGCTAGAACGATTCGCAGTTAATCCTGGCCTGTTAGAAACATCAGAAGGCTGTAGACAAA
TACTGGGACAGCTACAACCATCCCTTCAGACAGGATCAGAAGAACTTAGATCATTATATAATACAGTAGC
AACCCTCTATTGTGTGCATCAAAGGATAGAGATAAAAGACACCAAGGAAGCTTTAGACAAGATAGAGGAA
GAGCAAAACAAAAGTAAGACCACCGCACAGCAAGCGGCCGCTGATCTTCAGACCTGGAGGAGGAGATATG
AGGGACAATTGGAGAAGTGAATTATATAAATATAAAGTAGTAAAAATTGAACCATTAGGAGTAGCACCCA
CCAAGGCAAAGAGAAGAGTGGTGCAGAGAGAAAAAAGAGCAGTGGGAATAGGAGCTTTGTTCCTTGGGTT
CTTGGGAGCAGCAGGAAGCACTATGGGCGCAGCGTCAATGACGCTGACGGTACAGGCCAGACAATTATTG
TCTGGTATAGTGCAGCAGCAGAACAATTTGCTGAGGGCTATTGAGGCGCAACAGCATCTGTTGCAACTCA
CAGTCTGGGGCATCAAGCAGCTCCAGGCAAGAATCCTGGCTGTGGAAAGATACCTAAAGGATCAACAGCT
CCTGGGGATTTGGGGTTGCTCTGGAAAACTCATTTGCACCACTGCTGTGCCTTGGAATGCTAGTTGGAGT
AATAAATCTCTGGAACAGATTTGGAATCACACGACCTGGATGGAGTGGGACAGAGAAATTAACAATTACA
CAAGCTTAATACACTCCTTAATTGAAGAATCGCAAAACCAGCAAGAAAAGAATGAACAAGAATTATTGGA
ATTAGATAAATGGGCAAGTTTGTGGAATTGGTTTAACATAACAAATTGGCTGTGGTATATAAAATTATTC
ATAATGATAGTAGGAGGCTTGGTAGGTTTAAGAATAGTTTTTGCTGTACTTTCTATAGTGAATAGAGTTA
GGCAGGGATATTCACCATTATCGTTTCAGACCCACCTCCCAACCCCGAGGGGACCCGACAGGCCCGAAGG
AATAGAAGAAGAAGGTGGAGAGAGAGACAGAGACAGATCCATTCGATTAGTGAACGGATCGGCACTGCGT
GCGCCAATTCTGCAGACAAATGGCAGTATTCATCCACAATTTTAAAAGAAAAGGGGGGATTGGGGGGTAC
AGTGCAGGGGAAAGAATAGTAGACATAATAGCAACAGACATACAAACTAAAGAATTACAAAAACAAATTA
CAAAAATTCAAAATTTTCGGGTTTATTACAGGGACAGCAGAGATCCAGTTTGGTTAATTAAGGTACCGAG
GGCCTATTTCCCATGATTCCTTCATATTTGCATATACGATACAAGGCTGTTAGAGAGATAATTAGAATTA
ATTTGACTGTAAACACAAAGATATTAGTACAAAATACGTGACGTAGAAAGTAATAATTTCTTGGGTAGTT
TGCAGTTTTAAAATTATGTTTTAAAATGGACTATCATATGCTTACCGTAACTTGAAAGTATTTCGATTTC
TTGGCTTTATATATCTTGTGGAAAGGACGAAACACCGTACGCGCACCGGAAGACGGGTTTTAGAGCTAGA
AATAGCAAGTTAAAATAAGGCTAGTCCGTTATCAACTTGAAAAAGTGGCACCGAGTCGGTGCTTTTTTGA
ATTCGCTAGCTAGGTCTTGAAAGGAGTGGGAATTGGCTCCGGTGCCCGTCAGTGGGCAGAGCGCACATCG
CCCACAGTCCCCGAGAAGTTGGGGGGAGGGGTCGGCAATTGATCCGGTGCCTAGAGAAGGTGGCGCGGGG
TAAACTGGGAAAGTGATGTCGTGTACTGGCTCCGCCTTTTTCCCGAGGGTGGGGGAGAACCGTATATAAG
TGCAGTAGTCGCCGTGAACGTTCTTTTTCGCAACGGGTTTGCCGCCAGAACACAGGACCGGTTCTAGAGC
GCTGCCACCATGGACAAGAAGTACAGCATCGGCCTGGACATCGGCACCAACTCTGTGGGCTGGGCCGTGA
TCACCGACGAGTACAAGGTGCCCAGCAAGAAATTCAAGGTGCTGGGCAACACCGACCGGCACAGCATCAA
GAAGAACCTGATCGGAGCCCTGCTGTTCGACAGCGGCGAAACAGCCGAGGCCACCCGGCTGAAGAGAACC
GCCAGAAGAAGATACACCAGACGGAAGAACCGGATCTGCTATCTGCAAGAGATCTTCAGCAACGAGATGG
CCAAGGTGGACGACAGCTTCTTCCACAGACTGGAAGAGTCCTTCCTGGTGGAAGAGGATAAGAAGCACGA
GCGGCACCCCATCTTCGGCAACATCGTGGACGAGGTGGCCTACCACGAGAAGTACCCCACCATCTACCAC
CTGAGAAAGAAACTGGTGGACAGCACCGACAAGGCCGACCTGCGGCTGATCTATCTGGCCCTGGCCCACA
TGATCAAGTTCCGGGGCCACTTCCTGATCGAGGGCGACCTGAACCCCGACAACAGCGACGTGGACAAGCT
GTTCATCCAGCTGGTGCAGACCTACAACCAGCTGTTCGAGGAAAACCCCATCAACGCCAGCGGCGTGGAC
GCCAAGGCCATCCTGTCTGCCAGACTGAGCAAGAGCAGACGGCTGGAAAATCTGATCGCCCAGCTGCCCG
GCGAGAAGAAGAATGGCCTGTTCGGAAACCTGATTGCCCTGAGCCTGGGCCTGACCCCCAACTTCAAGAG
CAACTTCGACCTGGCCGAGGATGCCAAACTGCAGCTGAGCAAGGACACCTACGACGACGACCTGGACAAC
CTGCTGGCCCAGATCGGCGACCAGTACGCCGACCTGTTTCTGGCCGCCAAGAACCTGTCCGACGCCATCC
TGCTGAGCGACATCCTGAGAGTGAACACCGAGATCACCAAGGCCCCCCTGAGCGCCTCTATGATCAAGAG
ATACGACGAGCACCACCAGGACCTGACCCTGCTGAAAGCTCTCGTGCGGCAGCAGCTGCCTGAGAAGTAC
AAAGAGATTTTCTTCGACCAGAGCAAGAACGGCTACGCCGGCTACATTGACGGCGGAGCCAGCCAGGAAG
AGTTCTACAAGTTCATCAAGCCCATCCTGGAAAAGATGGACGGCACCGAGGAACTGCTCGTGAAGCTGAA
CAGAGAGGACCTGCTGCGGAAGCAGCGGACCTTCGACAACGGCAGCATCCCCCACCAGATCCACCTGGGA
GAGCTGCACGCCATTCTGCGGCGGCAGGAAGATTTTTACCCATTCCTGAAGGACAACCGGGAAAAGATCG
AGAAGATCCTGACCTTCCGCATCCCCTACTACGTGGGCCCTCTGGCCAGGGGAAACAGCAGATTCGCCTG
GATGACCAGAAAGAGCGAGGAAACCATCACCCCCTGGAACTTCGAGGAAGTGGTGGACAAGGGCGCTTCC
GCCCAGAGCTTCATCGAGCGGATGACCAACTTCGATAAGAACCTGCCCAACGAGAAGGTGCTGCCCAAGC
ACAGCCTGCTGTACGAGTACTTCACCGTGTATAACGAGCTGACCAAAGTGAAATACGTGACCGAGGGAAT
GAGAAAGCCCGCCTTCCTGAGCGGCGAGCAGAAAAAGGCCATCGTGGACCTGCTGTTCAAGACCAACCGG
AAAGTGACCGTGAAGCAGCTGAAAGAGGACTACTTCAAGAAAATCGAGTGCTTCGACTCCGTGGAAATCT
CCGGCGTGGAAGATCGGTTCAACGCCTCCCTGGGCACATACCACGATCTGCTGAAAATTATCAAGGACAA
GGACTTCCTGGACAATGAGGAAAACGAGGACATTCTGGAAGATATCGTGCTGACCCTGACACTGTTTGAG
GACAGAGAGATGATCGAGGAACGGCTGAAAACCTATGCCCACCTGTTCGACGACAAAGTGATGAAGCAGC
TGAAGCGGCGGAGATACACCGGCTGGGGCAGGCTGAGCCGGAAGCTGATCAACGGCATCCGGGACAAGCA
GTCCGGCAAGACAATCCTGGATTTCCTGAAGTCCGACGGCTTCGCCAACAGAAACTTCATGCAGCTGATC
CACGACGACAGCCTGACCTTTAAAGAGGACATCCAGAAAGCCCAGGTGTCCGGCCAGGGCGATAGCCTGC
ACGAGCACATTGCCAATCTGGCCGGCAGCCCCGCCATTAAGAAGGGCATCCTGCAGACAGTGAAGGTGGT
GGACGAGCTCGTGAAAGTGATGGGCCGGCACAAGCCCGAGAACATCGTGATCGAAATGGCCAGAGAGAAC
CAGACCACCCAGAAGGGACAGAAGAACAGCCGCGAGAGAATGAAGCGGATCGAAGAGGGCATCAAAGAGC
TGGGCAGCCAGATCCTGAAAGAACACCCCGTGGAAAACACCCAGCTGCAGAACGAGAAGCTGTACCTGTA
CTACCTGCAGAATGGGCGGGATATGTACGTGGACCAGGAACTGGACATCAACCGGCTGTCCGACTACGAT
GTGGACCATATCGTGCCTCAGAGCTTTCTGAAGGACGACTCCATCGACAACAAGGTGCTGACCAGAAGCG
ACAAGAACCGGGGCAAGAGCGACAACGTGCCCTCCGAAGAGGTCGTGAAGAAGATGAAGAACTACTGGCG
GCAGCTGCTGAACGCCAAGCTGATTACCCAGAGAAAGTTCGACAATCTGACCAAGGCCGAGAGAGGCGGC
CTGAGCGAACTGGATAAGGCCGGCTTCATCAAGAGACAGCTGGTGGAAACCCGGCAGATCACAAAGCACG
TGGCACAGATCCTGGACTCCCGGATGAACACTAAGTACGACGAGAATGACAAGCTGATCCGGGAAGTGAA
AGTGATCACCCTGAAGTCCAAGCTGGTGTCCGATTTCCGGAAGGATTTCCAGTTTTACAAAGTGCGCGAG
ATCAACAACTACCACCACGCCCACGACGCCTACCTGAACGCCGTCGTGGGAACCGCCCTGATCAAAAAGT
ACCCTAAGCTGGAAAGCGAGTTCGTGTACGGCGACTACAAGGTGTACGACGTGCGGAAGATGATCGCCAA
GAGCGAGCAGGAAATCGGCAAGGCTACCGCCAAGTACTTCTTCTACAGCAACATCATGAACTTTTTCAAG
ACCGAGATTACCCTGGCCAACGGCGAGATCCGGAAGCGGCCTCTGATCGAGACAAACGGCGAAACCGGGG
AGATCGTGTGGGATAAGGGCCGGGATTTTGCCACCGTGCGGAAAGTGCTGAGCATGCCCCAAGTGAATAT
CGTGAAAAAGACCGAGGTGCAGACAGGCGGCTTCAGCAAAGAGTCTATCCTGCCCAAGAGGAACAGCGAT
AAGCTGATCGCCAGAAAGAAGGACTGGGACCCTAAGAAGTACGGCGGCTTCGACAGCCCCACCGTGGCCT
ATTCTGTGCTGGTGGTGGCCAAAGTGGAAAAGGGCAAGTCCAAGAAACTGAAGAGTGTGAAAGAGCTGCT
GGGGATCACCATCATGGAAAGAAGCAGCTTCGAGAAGAATCCCATCGACTTTCTGGAAGCCAAGGGCTAC
AAAGAAGTGAAAAAGGACCTGATCATCAAGCTGCCTAAGTACTCCCTGTTCGAGCTGGAAAACGGCCGGA
AGAGAATGCTGGCCTCTGCCGGCGAACTGCAGAAGGGAAACGAACTGGCCCTGCCCTCCAAATATGTGAA
CTTCCTGTACCTGGCCAGCCACTATGAGAAGCTGAAGGGCTCCCCCGAGGATAATGAGCAGAAACAGCTG
TTTGTGGAACAGCACAAGCACTACCTGGACGAGATCATCGAGCAGATCAGCGAGTTCTCCAAGAGAGTGA
TCCTGGCCGACGCTAATCTGGACAAAGTGCTGTCCGCCTACAACAAGCACCGGGATAAGCCCATCAGAGA
GCAGGCCGAGAATATCATCCACCTGTTTACCCTGACCAATCTGGGAGCCCCTGCCGCCTTCAAGTACTTT
GACACCACCATCGACCGGAAGAGGTACACCAGCACCAAAGAGGTGCTGGACGCCACCCTGATCCACCAGA
GCATCACCGGCCTGTACGAGACACGGATCGACCTGTCTCAGCTGGGAGGCGACAAGCGACCTGCCGCCAC
AAAGAAGGCTGGACAGGCTAAGAAGAAGAAAGATTACAAAGACGATGACGATAAGGGATCCGGCGCAACA
AACTTCTCTCTGCTGAAACAAGCCGGAGATGTCGAAGAGAATCCTGGACCGATGGCCAAGCCTTTGTCTC
AAGAAGAATCCACCCTCATTGAAAGAGCAACGGCTACAATCAACAGCATCCCCATCTCTGAAGACTACAG
CGTCGCCAGCGCAGCTCTCTCTAGCGACGGCCGCATCTTCACTGGTGTCAATGTATATCATTTTACTGGG
GGACCTTGTGCAGAACTCGTGGTGCTGGGCACTGCTGCTGCTGCGGCAGCTGGCAACCTGACTTGTATCG
TCGCGATCGGAAATGAGAACAGGGGCATCTTGAGCCCCTGCGGACGGTGCCGACAGGTGCTTCTCGATCT
GCATCCTGGGATCAAAGCCATAGTGAAGGACAGTGATGGACAGCCGACGGCAGTTGGGATTCGTGAATTG
CTGCCCTCTGGTTATGTGTGGGAGGGCTAAGAATTCGATATCAAGCTTATCGGTAATCAACCTCTGGATT
ACAAAATTTGTGAAAGATTGACTGGTATTCTTAACTATGTTGCTCCTTTTACGCTATGTGGATACGCTGC
TTTAATGCCTTTGTATCATGCTATTGCTTCCCGTATGGCTTTCATTTTCTCCTCCTTGTATAAATCCTGG
TTGCTGTCTCTTTATGAGGAGTTGTGGCCCGTTGTCAGGCAACGTGGCGTGGTGTGCACTGTGTTTGCTG
ACGCAACCCCCACTGGTTGGGGCATTGCCACCACCTGTCAGCTCCTTTCCGGGACTTTCGCTTTCCCCCT
CCCTATTGCCACGGCGGAACTCATCGCCGCCTGCCTTGCCCGCTGCTGGACAGGGGCTCGGCTGTTGGGC
ACTGACAATTCCGTGGTGTTGTCGGGGAAATCATCGTCCTTTCCTTGGCTGCTCGCCTGTGTTGCCACCT
GGATTCTGCGCGGGACGTCCTTCTGCTACGTCCCTTCGGCCCTCAATCCAGCGGACCTTCCTTCCCGCGG
CCTGCTGCCGGCTCTGCGGCCTCTTCCGCGTCTTCGCCTTCGCCCTCAGACGAGTCGGATCTCCCTTTGG
GCCGCCTCCCCGCGTCGACTTTAAGACCAATGACTTACAAGGCAGCTGTAGATCTTAGCCACTTTTTAAA
AGAAAAGGGGGGACTGGAAGGGCTAATTCACTCCCAACGAAGACAAGATCTGCTTTTTGCTTGTACTGGG
TCTCTCTGGTTAGACCAGATCTGAGCCTGGGAGCTCTCTGGCTAACTAGGGAACCCACTGCTTAAGCCTC
AATAAAGCTTGCCTTGAGTGCTTCAAGTAGTGTGTGCCCGTCTGTTGTGTGACTCTGGTAACTAGAGATC
CCTCAGACCCTTTTAGTCAGTGTGGAAAATCTCTAGCAGGGCCCGTTTAAACCCGCTGATCAGCCTCGAC
TGTGCCTTCTAGTTGCCAGCCATCTGTTGTTTGCCCCTCCCCCGTGCCTTCCTTGACCCTGGAAGGTGCC
ACTCCCACTGTCCTTTCCTAATAAAATGAGGAAATTGCATCGCATTGTCTGAGTAGGTGTCATTCTATTC
TGGGGGGTGGGGTGGGGCAGGACAGCAAGGGGGAGGATTGGGAAGACAATAGCAGGCATGCTGGGGATGC
GGTGGGCTCTATGGCTTCTGAGGCGGAAAGAACCAGCTGGGGCTCTAGGGGGTATCCCC
[124 nt withheld, positions 10630-10753]
C
[91 nt withheld, positions 10755-10845]
A
[49 nt withheld, positions 10847-10895]
CCTTTGACGTTGGAGTCCACGTTCTTT
[37 nt withheld, positions 10923-10959]
ACCCTATCTCGGTCTATTCTTTTGATTTATAAGGGATTTTGCCGATTTCGGCCTATTGGTTAAAAAATGA
GCTGATTTAACAAAAATTTAACGCGAATTAATTCTGTGGAATGTGTGTCAGTTAGGGTGTGGAAAGTCCC
CAGGCTCCCCAGCAGGCAGAAGTATGCAAAGCATGCATCTCAATTAGTCAGCAACCAGGTGTGGAAAGTC
CCCAGGCTCCCCAGCAGGCAGAAGTATGCAAAGCATGCATCTCAATTAGTCAGCAACCATAGTCCCGCCC
CTAACTCCGCCCATCCCGCCCCTAACTCCGCCCAGTTCCGCCCATTCTCCGCCCCATGGCTGACTAATTT
TTTTTATTTATGCAGAGGCCGAGGCCGCCTCTGCCTCTGAGCTATTCCAGAAGTAGTGAGGAGGCTTTTT
TGGAGGCCTAGGCTTTTGCAAAAAGCTCCCGGGAGCTTGTATATCCATTTTCGGATCTGATCAGCACGTG
TTGACAATTAATCATCGGCATAGTATATCGGCATAGTATAATACGACAAGGTGAGGAACTAAACCATGGC
CAAGTTGACCAGTGCCGTTCCGGTGCTCACCGCGCGCGACGTCGCCGGAGCGGTCGAGTTCTGGACCGAC
CGGCTCGGGTTCTCCCGGGACTTCGTGGAGGACGACTTCGCCGGTGTGGTCCGGGACGACGTGACCCTGT
TCATCAGCGCGGTCCAGGACCAGGTGGTGCCGGACAACACCCTGGCCTGGGTGTGGGTGCGCGGCCTGGA
CGAGCTGTACGCCGAGTGGTCGGAGGTCGTGTCCACGAACTTCCGGGACGCCTCCGGGCCGGCCATGACC
GAGATCGGCGAGCAGCCGTGGGGGCGGGAGTTCGCCCTGCGCGACCCGGCCGGCAACTGCGTGCACTTCG
TGGCCGAGGAGCAGGACTGACACGTGCTACGAGATTTCGATTCCACCGCCGCCTTCTATGAAAGGTTGGG
CTTCGGAATCGTTTTCCGGGACGCCGGCTGGATGATCCTCCAGCGCGGGGATCTCATGCTGGAGTTCTTC
GCCCACCCCAACTTGTTTATTGCAGCTTATAATGGTTACAAATAAAGCAATAGCATCACAAATTTCACAA
ATAAAGCATTTTTTTCACTGCATTCTAGTTGTGGTTTGTCCAAACTCATCAATGTATCTTATCATGTCTG
TATACCGTCGACCTCTAGCTAGAGCTTGGCGTAATCATGGTCATAGCTGTTTCCTGTGTGAAATTGTTAT
CCGCTCACAATTCCACACAACATACGAGCCGGAAGCATAAAGTGTAAAGCCTGGGGTGCCTAATGAGTGA
GCTAACTCACATTAATTGCGTTGCGCTCACTGCCCGCTTTCCAGTCGGGAAACCTGTCGTGCCAGCTGCA
TTAATGAATCGGCCAACGCGCGGGGAGAGGCGGTTTGCGTATTGGGCGCTCTTCCGCTTCCTCGCTCACT
GACTCGCTGCGCTCGGTCGTTCGGCTGCGGCGAGCGGTATCAGCTCACTCAAAGGCGGTAATACGGTTAT
CCACAGAATCAGGGGATAACGCAGGAAAGAACATGTGAGCAAAAGGCCAGCAAAAGGCCAGGAACCGTAA
AAAGGCCGCGTTGCTGGCGTTTTTCCATAGGCTCCGCCCCCCTGACGAGCATCACAAAAATCGACGCTCA
AGTCAGAGGTGGCGAAACCCGACAGGACTATAAAGATACCAGGCGTTTCCCCCTGGAAGCTCCCTCGTGC
GCTCTCCTGTTCCGACCCTGCCGCTTACCGGATACCTGTCCGCCTTTCTCCCTTCGGGAAGCGTGGCGCT
TTCTCATAGCTCACGCTGTAGGTATCTCAGTTCGGTGTAGGTCG
